>Addgene plasmid #168935 | pEntry_HCoV-OC43-nsp7 | addgene full sequence | sequence record 437550 | Addgene NGS Result
AAGAGCTACCAACTCTTTTTCCGAAGGTAACTGGCTTCAGCAGAGCGCAGATACCAAATACTGTTCTTCT
AGTGTAGCCGTAGTTAGGCCACCACTTCAAGAACTCTGTAGCACCGCCTACATACCTCGCTCTGCTAATC
CTGTTACCAGTGGCTGCTGCCAGTGGCGATAAGTCGTGTCTTACCGGGTTGGACTCAAGACGATAGTTAC
CGGATAAGGCGCAGCGGTCGGGCTGAACGGGGGGTTCGTGCACACAGCCCAGCTTGGAGCGAACGACCTA
CACCGAACTGAGATACCTACAGCGTGAGCTATGAGAAAGCGCCACGCTTCCCGAAGGGAGAAAGGCGGAC
AGGTATCCGGTAAGCGGCAGGGTCGGAACAGGAGAGCGCACGAGGGAGCTTCCAGGGGGAAACGCCTGGT
ATCTTTATAGTCCTGTCGGGTTTCGCCACCTCTGACTTGAGCGTCGATTTTTGTGATGCTCGTCAGGGGG
GCGGAGCCTATGGAAAAACGCCAGCAACGCGGCCTTTTTACGGTTCCTGGCCTTTTGCTGGCCTTTTGCT
CACATGTTCTTTCCTGCGTTATCCCCTGATTCTGTGGATAACCGTATTACCGCCTTTGAGTGAGCTGATA
CCGCTCGCCGCAGCCGAACGACCGAGCGCAGCGAGTCAGTGAGCGAGGAAGCGGAAGAGCGCCCAATACG
CAAACCGCCTCTCCCCGCGCGTTGGCCGATTCATTAATGCAGCTGGCACGACAGGTTTCCCGACTGGAAA
GCGGGCAGTGAGCGCAACGCAATTAATACGCGTACCGCTAGCCAGGAAGAGTTTGTAGAAACGCAAAAAG
GCCATCCGTCAGGATGGCCTTCTGCTTAGTTTGATGCCTGGCAGTTTATGGCGGGCGTCCTGCCCGCCAC
CCTCCGGGCCGTTGCTTCACAACGTTCAAATCCGCTCCCGGCGGATTTGTCCTACTCAGGAGAGCGTTCA
CCGACAAACAACAGATAAAACGAAAGGCCCAGTCTTCCGACTGAGCCTTTCGTTTTATTTGATGCCTGGC
AGTTCCCTACTCTCGCGTTAACGCTAGCATGGATGTTTTCCCAGTCACGACGTTGTAAAACGACGGCCAG
TCTTAAGCTCGGGCCCCAAATAATGATTTTATTTTGACTGATAGTGACCTGTTCGTTGCAACAAATTGAT
GAGCAATGCTTTTTTATAATGCCAACTTTGTACAAAAAAGCAGAAGGGCCGTCAAGGCCAGGATCCATGG
GATCCTCAAAATTGACTGATGTCAAATGTGCTAATGTCGTCTTGCTTAATTGCTTGCAACATTTGCATGT
TGCTTCTAATTCTAAGTTGTGGCATTATTGTAGCACTTTGCACAATGAAATACTTGCCACTTCGGATCTG
AGTGTTGCTTTTGAAAAGCTTGCTCAGTTATTAATTGTTTTGTTTGCTAATCCAGCTGCTGTGGATAGCA
AGTGCCTGACTAGTATTGAAGAAGTTTGCGATGATTACGCAAAGGACAATACTGTTTTGCAGCTTAATTA
AGACGCGATCGCGGCCTCATGGGCCCAGCTTTCTTGTACAAAGTTGGCATTATAAAAAATAATTGCTCAT
CAATTTGTTGCAACGAACAGGTCACTATCAGTCAAAATAAAATCATTATTTGCCATCCAGCTGATATCCC
CTATAGTGAGTCGTATTACATGGTCATAGCTGTTTCCTGGCAGCTCTGGCCCGTGTCTCAAAATCTCTGA
TGTTACATTGCACAAGATAAAAATATATCATCATGCCTCCTCTAGACCAGCCAGGACAGAAATGCCTCGA
CTTCGCTGCTACCCAAGGTTGCCGGGTGACGCACACCGTGGAAACGGATGAAGGCACGAACCCAGTGGAC
ATAAGCCTGTTCGGTTCGTAAGCTGTAATGCAAGTAGCGTATGCGCTCACGCAACTGGTCCAGAACCTTG
ACCGAACGCAGCGGTGGTAACGGCGCAGTGGCGGTTTTCATGGCTTGTTATGACTGTTTTTTTGGGGTAC
AGTCTATGCCTCGGGCATCCAAGCAGCAAGCGCGTTACGCCGTGGGTCGATGTTTGATGTTATGGAGCAG
CAACGATGTTACGCAGCAGGGCAGTCGCCCTAAAACAAAGTTAAACATTATGAGGGAAGCGGTGATCGCC
GAAGTATCGACTCAACTATCAGAGGTAGTTGGCGTCATCGAGCGCCATCTCGAACCGACGTTGCTGGCCG
TACATTTGTACGGCTCCGCAGTGGATGGCGGCCTGAAGCCACACAGTGATATTGATTTGCTGGTTACGGT
GACCGTAAGGCTTGATGAAACAACGCGGCGAGCTTTGATCAACGACCTTTTGGAAACTTCGGCTTCCCCT
GGAGAGAGCGAGATTCTCCGCGCTGTAGAAGTCACCATTGTTGTGCACGACGACATCATTCCGTGGCGTT
ATCCAGCTAAGCGCGAACTGCAATTTGGAGAATGGCAGCGCAATGACATTCTTGCAGGTATCTTCGAGCC
AGCCACGATCGACATTGATCTGGCTATCTTGCTGACAAAAGCAAGAGAACATAGCGTTGCCTTGGTAGGT
CCAGCGGCGGAGGAACTCTTTGATCCGGTTCCTGAACAGGATCTATTTGAGGCGCTAAATGAAACCTTAA
CGCTATGGAACTCGCCGCCCGACTGGGCTGGCGATGAGCGAAATGTAGTGCTTACGTTGTCCCGCATTTG
GTACAGCGCAGTAACCGGCAAAATCGCGCCGAAGGATGTCGCTGCCGACTGGGCAATGGAGCGCCTGCCG
GCCCAGTATCAGCCCGTCATACTTGAAGCTAGACAGGCTTATCTTGGACAAGAAGAAGATCGCTTGGCCT
CGCGCGCAGATCAGTTGGAAGAATTTGTCCACTACGTGAAAGGCGAGATCACCAAGGTAGTCGGCAAATA
ACCCTCGAGCCACCCATGACCAAAATCCCTTAACGTGAGTTACGCGTCGTTCCACTGAGCGTCAGACCCC
GTAGAAAAGATCAAAGGATCTTCTTGAGATCCTTTTTTTCTGCGCGTAATCTGCTGCTTGCAAACAAAAA
AACCACCGCTACCAGCGGTGGTTTGTTTGCCGGATC
Features (pLannotate 1.2.2; 11 found; start..end, strand, type, name):
    689..781     +  CDS            lacI (fragment): lac repressor; lacI; The lac repressor binds to the lac operator to inhibit transcription in E. coli. This inhibition can be relieved by adding lactose or isopropyl-β-D-thiogalactopyranoside (IPTG).
    836..863     -  terminator     rrnB T2 terminator: transcription terminator T2 from the E. coli rrnB gene
    995..1038    +  terminator     rrnB T1 terminator: Escherichia coli rrnB; transcription terminator T1 from the E. coli rrnB gene
   1085..1121    -  CDS            lacZα (fragment): LacZα fragment of β-galactosidase; lacZ fragment
   1137..1233    +  protein_bind   attL1: mutant version of attL; recombination site for the Gateway® LR reaction LR Clonase™
   1564..1662    -  protein_bind   attL2: mutant version of attL; recombination site for the Gateway® LR reaction LR Clonase™
   1680..1698    -  promoter       T7 promoter: promoter for bacteriophage T7 RNA polymerase
   1888..1911    +  promoter       Pc promoter (fragment): intI1 (promoter lies within the coding sequence); class 1 integron promoter
   2087..2143    +  CDS            GmR (fragment): gentamycin acetyltransferase; aacC1; confers resistance to gentamycin
   2150..2941    +  CDS            SmR: aminoglycoside adenylyltransferase (Murphy, 1985); aadA; confers resistance to spectinomycin and streptomycin
   3034..506     +  rep_origin     ori (across the origin): high-copy-number ColE1/pMB1/pBR322/pUC origin of replication
