[The description below was written by a language model from this plasmid's Addgene catalogue record and pLannotate feature annotations shown in this document.]
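Description:
pEntry_HCoV-OC43-nsp7 is a Gateway-compatible Entry clone built on the pENTR223.1 backbone and carrying the coding sequence for non-structural protein 7 (nsp7) of human coronavirus OC43, a cleavage product of the viral ORF1ab polyprotein. The plasmid is about 3.1 kb in total, is maintained in E. coli at high copy from a ColE1/pUC-type origin, and is selected with spectinomycin through the aadA (SmR) aminoglycoside adenylyltransferase gene. The annotation suggests this gene is expressed from a class 1 integron Pc promoter fragment lying upstream. A short remnant of a gentamicin resistance gene and small lacI and lacZα fragments are also annotated, but these are non-functional backbone leftovers.

The 267 bp insert was produced by gene synthesis and cloned between two SfiI sites, so that it sits between the attL1 and attL2 recombination sites. According to the depositor, a 5′ linker supplies SfiI and BamHI sites around an added ATG start codon. This is needed because nsp7 is naturally released by proteolysis and has no initiation codon of its own. A 3′ linker provides PacI, a TAA stop codon, AsiSI and SfiI sites. The rrnB T1 and T2 terminators upstream of attL1 insulate the cassette from read-through transcription, and a T7 promoter lies just outside attL2. The Entry vector has no expression promoter intended for use in a target host. Instead, the ORF is transferred by LR Clonase recombination into attR-containing destination vectors chosen by the user. The clone belongs to a collection of human coronavirus protein-coding sequences intended as a flexible resource for such downstream applications.
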