Addgene plasmid #168935: pEntry_HCoV-OC43-nsp7
Purpose: Gateway-compatible Entry vector
Depositing lab: Pascal Falter-Braun. Depositing organization: Helmholtz Munich. Publication: A resource of human coronavirus protein-coding sequences in a flexible, multipurpose Gateway Entry clone collection. Weller B, Lin CW, Pogoutse O, Sauer M, Marin-de la Rosa N, Strobel A, Young V, Knapp JJ, Rayhan A, Falter C, Kim DK, Roth FP, Falter-Braun P. G3 (Bethesda). 2023 Jul 5;13(7):jkad105. doi: 10.1093/g3journal/jkad105. PubMed 37267226.
Backbone
  Vector backbone: pENTR223.1*SfiI
  Backbone size w/o insert (bp): 2800
  Vector type: Gateway-compatible Entry vector
Growth in bacteria
  Bacterial resistance: Spectinomycin, 50 μg/mL
  Growth temperature: 37°C
  Growth strain: DH5alpha
  Copy number: High Copy
Gene/Insert
  Gene/Insert name: HCoV-OC43-nsp7 (alt name: nsp7)
  Species: Other
  Insert size (bp): 267
  Entrez Gene: ORF1ab (a.k.a. EYW02_gp1)
  Cloning method: Restriction Enzyme; 5′ cloning site SfiI (unknown if destroyed); 3′ cloning site SfiI (unknown if destroyed)
  Sequencing primers: 5′ M13 uni (-21); 3′ M13 rev (-29)
Resource information
  A portion of this plasmid was derived from a plasmid made by: Synthesized by Twist Bioscience
Terms and licenses: Academic/Nonprofit Terms; Industry Terms: Not Available to Industry
Depositor comments: 5'-linker: SfiI-BamHI-ATG-BamHI (GGCCGTCAaggccaggatccatgggatcc), 3'-linker: PacI-TAA-AsiSI-SfiI (cttaatTAAgacgcgatcgcggcctcatGGGCC).
How to cite: pEntry_HCoV-OC43-nsp7 was a gift from Pascal Falter-Braun (Addgene plasmid # 168935 ; http://n2t.net/addgene:168935 ; RRID:Addgene_168935)
