>Addgene plasmid #168935 | pEntry_HCoV-OC43-nsp7 | depositor partial sequence | sequence record 327434 | gene-specific Insert sequence
TCAAAATTGACTGATGTCAAATGTGCTAATGTCGTCTTGCTTAATTGCTTGCAACATTTGCATGTTGCTT
CTAATTCTAAGTTGTGGCATTATTGTAGCACTTTGCACAATGAAATACTTGCCACTTCGGATCTGAGTGT
TGCTTTTGAAAAGCTTGCTCAGTTATTAATTGTTTTGTTTGCTAATCCAGCTGCTGTGGATAGCAAGTGC
CTGACTAGTATTGAAGAAGTTTGCGATGATTACGCAAAGGACAATACTGTTTTGCAG
